Addgene plasmid #14774: pSuper mouse DGCR8-3
Depositing lab: Tyler Jacks. Depositing organization: Massachusetts Institute of Technology. Publication: Impaired microRNA processing enhances cellular transformation and tumorigenesis. Kumar MS, Lu J, Mercer KL, Golub TR, Jacks T. Nat Genet. 2007 May;39(5):673-7. doi: 10.1038/ng2003. PubMed 17401365.
Backbone
  Vector backbone: pSUPER.retro.puro
  Backbone manufacturer: OligoEngine
  Backbone size w/o insert (bp): 6350
  Vector type: Mammalian Expression, Retroviral, RNAi
  Selectable markers: Puromycin
Growth in bacteria
  Bacterial resistance: Ampicillin, 100 μg/mL
  Growth temperature: 37°C
  Growth strain: DH5alpha
  Copy number: High Copy
Gene/Insert
  Gene/Insert name: DGCR8 shRNA (alt name: DGCR8)
  Species: M. musculus (mouse)
  Entrez Gene: Dgcr8 (a.k.a. D16H22S1742E, D16H22S788E, D16Wis2, Gy1, N41, Vo59c07, mir-1306)
  Cloning method: Restriction Enzyme
  Sequencing primers: 5′ pLXSN5'
Terms and licenses: Academic/Nonprofit Terms; Industry Terms: Not Available to Industry
Depositor comments: shRNA sequence: GATCCCCCCA GTGATGCAGA GGTAATTTCA AGAGAATTAC CTCTGCATCA CTGGTTTTTG GAAC
How to cite: pSuper mouse DGCR8-3 was a gift from Tyler Jacks (Addgene plasmid # 14774 ; http://n2t.net/addgene:14774 ; RRID:Addgene_14774)
