[The description below was written by a language model from this plasmid's Addgene catalogue record.]
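Description:
pSuper mouse DGCR8-3 is a retroviral RNAi plasmid built on the commercial pSUPER.retro.puro backbone (about 6.35 kb without insert). It carries a short hairpin RNA directed against mouse Dgcr8, the gene for the Drosha cofactor in the Microprocessor complex, which carries out the nuclear cleavage of primary microRNA transcripts. The plasmid is propagated in E. coli as a high-copy construct under ampicillin selection. In mammalian cells, puromycin resistance allows selection of transduced or transfected populations.

The insert is a synthetic oligonucleotide duplex cloned by restriction enzyme digestion and ligation. It encodes a sense and an antisense target stretch separated by a short loop and followed by a run of thymidines that acts as an RNA polymerase III terminator. The transcript folds into a hairpin that the cellular RNAi machinery processes into an siRNA against Dgcr8 mRNA. The record does not name the promoter or list annotated features. pSUPER-family vectors generally use the polymerase III H1 promoter for hairpin expression and place the cassette between retroviral long terminal repeats with a packaging signal, so the construct can be packaged into retrovirus in a suitable packaging line and stably integrated into target cells. The "-3" in the name suggests it is one of several hairpins designed against the same gene, though the record does not say so.

The associated publication studied how impaired microRNA processing affects cellular transformation and tumorigenesis. This fits use of the construct for stable knockdown of DGCR8 in mouse cells to reduce global mature microRNA production.
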