>Addgene plasmid #14774 | pSuper mouse DGCR8-3 | addgene partial sequence | sequence record 21337 | 14774 with pLXSN5'
GCCCTCACTCCTTCTCTAGGCGCCGGAATTGAAGATCCCCCGGGCTGCAGGAATTCGAACGCTGACGTCA
TCAACCCGCTCCAAGGAATCGCGGGCCCAGTGTCACTAGGCGGGAACACCCAGCGCGCGTGCGCCCTGGC
AGGAAGATGGCTGTGAGGGACAGGGGAGTGGCGCCCTGCAATATTTGCATGTCGCTATGTGTTCTGGGAA
ATCACCATAAACGTGAAATGTCTTTGGATTTGGGAATCTTATAAGTTCTGTATGAGACCACAGATCCCCC
CAGTGATGCAGAGGTAATTTCAAGAGAATTACCTCTGCATCACTGGTTTTTGGAACTCGAGGTTAACGAA
TTCTACCGGGTAGGGGAGGCGCTTTTCCCAAGGCAGTCTGGAGCATGCGCTTTAGCAGCCCCGCTGGGCA
CTTGGCGCTACACAAGTGGCCTCTGGCCTCGCACACATTCCACATCCACCGGTAGGCGCCAACCGGCTCC
GTTCTTTGGTGGCCCCTTCGCGCCACCTTCTACTCCTCCCCTAGTCAGGAAGTTCCCCCCCGCCCCGCAG
CTCGCGTCGTGCAGGACGTGACAAATGGAAGTAGCACGTCTCACTAGTCTCGTGCAGATGGACAGCACCG
CTGAGCAATGGAAGCGGGTAGGCCTTTGGGGCAGCGGCCAATAGCAGCTTTGCTCCTTCGCTTTCTGGGC
TCAGAGGCTGGGAAGGGGTGGGTCCGGGGGCGGGCTCAGGGGCGGGCTCAGGGGCGGGGCGGGGCGCCCG
AAGGTCCTCCGGAGGCCCGGCATTCTGCACGCTTCAAAAGCGCACGTCTGCCGCGCTGTTCTCCTCTTCC
TCATCTCCGGGCCTTTCGACCTGCAGCCAAAGCTTACCATGACCGAGTACAAGCCCACGGTGCGCCTCGC
CACCCGCGACGACGTCCCCAGGGCCGTACGCACCCTCGCCGCCG
